>Addgene plasmid #68552 | HRE:GFP-pGK:Cre | depositor full sequence | sequence record 120714 | HRE:GFP-pGK:Cre sequence 8280 bps
TCGACGGATCGGGAGATCTCCCGATCCCCTATGGTGCACTCTCAGTACAATCTGCTCTGATGCCGCATAG
TTAAGCCAGTATCTGCTCCCTGCTTGTGTGTTGGAGGTCGCTGAGTAGTGCGCGAGCAAAATTTAAGCTA
CAACAAGGCAAGGCTTGACCGACAATTGCATGAAGAATCTGCTTAGGGTTAGGCGTTTTGCGCTGCTTCG
CGATGTACGGGCCAGATATACGCGTTGACATTGATTATTGACTAGTTATTAATAGTAATCAATTACGGGG
TCATTAGTTCATAGCCCATATATGGAGTTCCGCGTTACATAACTTACGGTAAATGGCCCGCCTGGCTGAC
CGCCCAACGACCCCCGCCCATTGACGTCAATAATGACGTATGTTCCCATAGTAACGCCAATAGGGACTTT
CCATTGACGTCAATGGGTGGAGTATTTACGGTAAACTGCCCACTTGGCAGTACATCAAGTGTATCATATG
CCAAGTACGCCCCCTATTGACGTCAATGACGGTAAATGGCCCGCCTGGCATTATGCCCAGTACATGACCT
TATGGGACTTTCCTACTTGGCAGTACATCTACGTATTAGTCATCGCTATTACCATGGTGATGCGGTTTTG
GCAGTACATCAATGGGCGTGGATAGCGGTTTGACTCACGGGGATTTCCAAGTCTCCACCCCATTGACGTC
AATGGGAGTTTGTTTTGGCACCAAAATCAACGGGACTTTCCAAAATGTCGTAACAACTCCGCCCCATTGA
CGCAAATGGGCGGTAGGCGTGTACGGTGGGAGGTCTATATAAGCAGCGCGTTTTGCCTGTACTGGGTCTC
TCTGGTTAGACCAGATCTGAGCCTGGGAGCTCTCTGGCTAACTAGGGAACCCACTGCTTAAGCCTCAATA
AAGCTTGCCTTGAGTGCTTCAAGTAGTGTGTGCCCGTCTGTTGTGTGACTCTGGTAACTAGAGATCCCTC
AGACCCTTTTAGTCAGTGTGGAAAATCTCTAGCAGTGGCGCCCGAACAGGGACTTGAAAGCGAAAGGGAA
ACCAGAGGAGCTCTCTCGACGCAGGACTCGGCTTGCTGAAGCGCGCACGGCAAGAGGCGAGGGGCGGCGA
CTGGTGAGTACGCCAAAAATTTTGACTAGCGGAGGCTAGAAGGAGAGAGATGGGTGCGAGAGCGTCAGTA
TTAAGCGGGGGAGAATTAGATCGCGATGGGAAAAAATTCGGTTAAGGCCAGGGGGAAAGAAAAAATATAA
ATTAAAACATATAGTATGGGCAAGCAGGGAGCTAGAACGATTCGCAGTTAATCCTGGCCTGTTAGAAACA
TCAGAAGGCTGTAGACAAATACTGGGACAGCTACAACCATCCCTTCAGACAGGATCAGAAGAACTTAGAT
CATTATATAATACAGTAGCAACCCTCTATTGTGTGCATCAAAGGATAGAGATAAAAGACACCAAGGAAGC
TTTAGACAAGATAGAGGAAGAGCAAAACAAAAGTAAGACCACCGCACAGCAAGCGGCCGGCCGCGCTGAT
CTTCAGACCTGGAGGAGGAGATATGAGGGACAATTGGAGAAGTGAATTATATAAATATAAAGTAGTAAAA
ATTGAACCATTAGGAGTAGCACCCACCAAGGCAAAGAGAAGAGTGGTGCAGAGAGAAAAAAGAGCAGTGG
GAATAGGAGCTTTGTTCCTTGGGTTCTTGGGAGCAGCAGGAAGCACTATGGGCGCAGCGTCAATGACGCT
GACGGTACAGGCCAGACAATTATTGTCTGGTATAGTGCAGCAGCAGAACAATTTGCTGAGGGCTATTGAG
GCGCAACAGCATCTGTTGCAACTCACAGTCTGGGGCATCAAGCAGCTCCAGGCAAGAATCCTGGCTGTGG
AAAGATACCTAAAGGATCAACAGCTCCTGGGGATTTGGGGTTGCTCTGGAAAACTCATTTGCACCACTGC
TGTGCCTTGGAATGCTAGTTGGAGTAATAAATCTCTGGAACAGATTTGGAATCACACGACCTGGATGGAG
TGGGACAGAGAAATTAACAATTACACAAGCTTAATACACTCCTTAATTGAAGAATCGCAAAACCAGCAAG
AAAAGAATGAACAAGAATTATTGGAATTAGATAAATGGGCAAGTTTGTGGAATTGGTTTAACATAACAAA
TTGGCTGTGGTATATAAAATTATTCATAATGATAGTAGGAGGCTTGGTAGGTTTAAGAATAGTTTTTGCT
GTACTTTCTATAGTGAATAGAGTTAGGCAGGGATATTCACCATTATCGTTTCAGACCCACCTCCCAACCC
CGAGGGGACCCGACAGGCCCGAAGGAATAGAAGAAGAAGGTGGAGAGAGAGACAGAGACAGATCCATTCG
ATTAGTGAACGGATCGGCACTGCGTGCGCCAATTCTGCAGACAAATGGCAGTATTCATCCACAATTTTAA
AAGAAAAGGGGGGATTGGGGGGTACAGTGCAGGGGAAAGAATAGTAGACATAATAGCAACAGACATACAA
ACTAAAGAATTACAAAAACAAATTACAAAAATTCAAAATTTTCGGGTTTATTACAGGGACAGCAGAGATC
CAGTTTGGTTAGTACCGGGCCCGGGTCGACTAGTGATCAGTGTGAGGGAGTGTAAAGCTGGTTTAGGTAC
CGAGCTCTGTCACGTCCTGCACGACTCTAGTTGTCACGTCCTGCACGACTCTAGTTGTCACGTCCTGCAC
GACGCTAGCTCGAGATCCCTAACTCGAACGCTAGCTGTGCGATCGTTTACCATGGTGAGCAAGGGCGAGG
AGCTGTTCACCGGGGTGGTGCCCATCCTGGTCGAGCTGGACGGCGACGTAAACGGCCACAAGTTCAGCGT
GTCCGGCGAGGGCGAGGGCGATGCCACCTACGGCAAGCTGACCCTGAAGTTCATCTGCACCACCGGCAAG
CTGCCCGTGCCCTGGCCCACCCTCGTGACCACCCTGACCTACGGCGTGCAGTGCTTCAGCCGCTACCCCG
ACCACATGAAGCAGCACGACTTCTTCAAGTCCGCCATGCCCGAAGGCTACGTCCAGGAGCGCACCATCTT
CTTCAAGGACGACGGCAACTACAAGACCCGCGCCGAGGTGAAGTTCGAGGGCGACACCCTGGTGAACCGC
ATCGAGCTGAAGGGCATCGACTTCAAGGAGGACGGCAACATCCTGGGGCACAAGCTGGAGTACAACTACA
ACAGCCACAACGTCTATATCATGGCCGACAAGCAGAAGAACGGCATCAAGGTGAACTTCAAGATCCGCCA
CAACATCGAGGACGGCAGCGTGCAGCTCGCCGACCACTACCAGCAGAACACCCCCATCGGCGACGGCCCC
GTGCTGCTGCCCGACAACCACTACCTGAGCACCCAGTCCGCCCTGAGCAAAGACCCCAACGAGAAGCGCG
ATCACATGGTCCTGCTGGAGTTCGTGACCGCCGCCGGGATCACTCTCGGCATGGACGAGCTGTACAAGTA
AAAACCGCTGTTCCTAGGAATCCCGAGGCCTATTCTACCGGGTAGGGGAGGCGCTTTTCCCAAGGCAGTC
TGGAGCATGCGCTTTAGCAGCCCCGCTGGGCACTTGGCGCTACACAAGTGGCCTCTGGCCTCGCACACAT
TCCACATCCACCGGTAGGCGCCAACCGGCTCCGTTCTTTGGTGGCCCCTTCGCGCCACCTTCTACTCCTC
CCCTAGTCAGGAAGTTCCCCCCCGCCCCGCAGCTCGCGTCGTGCAGGACGTGACAAATGGAAGTAGCACG
TCTCACTAGTCTCGTGCAGATGGACAGCACCGCTGAGCAATGGAAGCGGGTAGGCCTTTGGGGCAGCGGC
CAATAGCAGCTTTGCTCCTTCGCTTTCTGGGCTCAGAGGCTGGGAAGGGGTGGGTCCGGGGGCGGGCTCA
GGGGCGGGCTCAGGGGCGGGGCGGGCGCCCGAAGGTCCTCCGGAGGCCCGGCATTCTGCACGCTTCAAAA
GCGCACGTCTGCCGCGCTGTTCTCCTCTTCCTCATCTCCGGGAGACCCGACATTAGCGCTACAGCTTAAG
CGGATGCCCAAGAAGAAGAGGAAGGTGTCCAATTTACTGACCGTACACCAAAATTTGCCTGCATTACCGG
TCGATGCAACGAGTGATGAGGTTCGCAAGAACCTGATGGACATGTTCAGGGATCGCCAGGCGTTTTCTGA
GCATACCTGGAAAATGCTTCTGTCCGTTTGCCGGTCGTGGGCGGCATGGTGCAAGTTGAATAACCGGAAA
TGGTTTCCCGCAGAACCTGAAGATGTTCGCGATTATCTTCTATATCTTCAGGCGCGCGGTCTGGCAGTAA
AAACTATCCAGCAACATTTGGGCCAGCTAAACATGCTTCATCGTCGGTCCGGGCTGCCACGACCAAGTGA
CAGCAATGCTGTTTCACTGGTTATGCGGCGGATCCGAAAAGAAAACGTTGATGCCGGTGAACGTGCAAAA
CAGGCTCTAGCGTTCGAACGCACTGATTTCGACCAGGTTCGTTCACTCATGGAAAATAGCGATCGCTGCC
AGGATATACGTAATCTGGCATTTCTGGGGATTGCTTATAACACCCTGTTACGTATAGCCGAAATTGCCAG
GATCAGGGTTAAAGATATCTCACGTACTGACGGTGGGAGAATGTTAATCCATATTGGCAGAACGAAAACG
CTGGTTAGCACCGCAGGTGTAGAGAAGGCACTTAGCCTGGGGGTAACTAAACTGGTCGAGCGATGGATTT
CCGTCTCTGGTGTAGCTGATGATCCGAATAACTACCTGTTTTGCCGGGTCAGAAAAAATGGTGTTGCCGC
GCCATCTGCCACCAGCCAGCTATCAACTCGCGCCCTGGAAGGGATTTTTGAAGCAACTCATCGATTGATT
TACGGCGCTAAGGATGACTCTGGTCAGAGATACCTGGCCTGGTCTGGACACAGTGCCCGTGTCGGAGCCG
CGCGAGATATGGCCCGCGCTGGAGTTTCAATACCGGAGATCATGCAAGCTGGTGGCTGGACCAATGTAAA
TATTGTCATGAACTATATCCGTAACCTGGATAGTGAAACAGGGGCAATGGTGCGCCTGCTGGAAGATGGC
GATTAGAAACGTTGTTGTTTGGGGTTGAATTACTCTTCTAGACCGCGGCGCGCCCGATAATCAACCTCTG
GATTACAAAATTTGTGAAAGATTGACTGGTATTCTTAACTATGTTGCTCCTTTTACGCTATGTGGATACG
CTGCTTTAATGCCTTTGTATCATGCTATTGCTTCCCGTATGGCTTTCATTTTCTCCTCCTTGTATAAATC
CTGGTTGCTGTCTCTTTATGAGGAGTTGTGGCCCGTTGTCAGGCAACGTGGCGTGGTGTGCACTGTGTTT
GCTGACGCAACCCCCACTGGTTGGGGCATTGCCACCACCTGTCAGCTCCTTTCCGGGACTTTCGCTTTCC
CCCTCCCTATTGCCACGGCGGAACTCATCGCCGCCTGCCTTGCCCGCTGCTGGACAGGGGCTCGGCTGTT
GGGCACTGACAATTCCGTGGTGTTGTCGGGGAAATCATCGTCCTTTCCTTGGCTGCTCGCCTGTGTTGCC
ACCTGGATTCTGCGCGGGACGTCCTTCTGCTACGTCCCTTCGGCCCTCAATCCAGCGGACCTTCCTTCCC
GCGGCCTGCTGCCGGCTCTGCGGCCTCTTCCGCGTCTTCGCCTTCGCCCTCAGACGAGTCGGATCTCCCT
TTGGGCCGCCTCCCCGCATCGATACCGTCGACCTCGATCGAGACCTAGAAAAACATGGAGCAATCACAAG
TAGCAATACAGCAGCTACCAATGCTGATTGTGCCTGGCTAGAAGCACAAGAGGAGGAGGAGGTGGGTTTT
CCAGTCACACCTCAGGTACCTTTAAGACCAATGACTTACAAGGCAGCTGTAGATCTTAGCCACTTTTTAA
AAGAAAAGGGGGGACTGGAAGGGCTAATTCACTCCCAACGAAGACAAGATATCCTTGATCTGTGGATCTA
CCACACACAAGGCTACTTCCCTGATTGGCAGAACTACACACCAGGGCCAGGGATCAGATATCCACTGACC
TTTGGATGGTGCTACAAGCTAGTACCAGTTGAGCAAGAGAAGGTAGAAGAAGCCAATGAAGGAGAGAACA
CCCGCTTGTTACACCCTGTGAGCCTGCATGGGATGGATGACCCGGAGAGAGAAGTATTAGAGTGGAGGTT
TGACAGCCGCCTAGCATTTCATCACATGGCCCGAGAGCTGCATCCGGACTGTACTGGGTCTCTCTGGTTA
GACCAGATCTGAGCCTGGGAGCTCTCTGGCTAACTAGGGAACCCACTGCTTAAGCCTCAATAAAGCTTGC
CTTGAGTGCTTCAAGTAGTGTGTGCCCGTCTGTTGTGTGACTCTGGTAACTAGAGATCCCTCAGACCCTT
TTAGTCAGTGTGGAAAATCTCTAGCAGCATGTGAGCAAAAGGCCAGCAAAAGGCCAGGAACCGTAAAAAG
GCCGCGTTGCTGGCGTTTTTCCATAGGCTCCGCCCCCCTGACGAGCATCACAAAAATCGACGCTCAAGTC
AGAGGTGGCGAAACCCGACAGGACTATAAAGATACCAGGCGTTTCCCCCTGGAAGCTCCCTCGTGCGCTC
TCCTGTTCCGACCCTGCCGCTTACCGGATACCTGTCCGCCTTTCTCCCTTCGGGAAGCGTGGCGCTTTCT
CATAGCTCACGCTGTAGGTATCTCAGTTCGGTGTAGGTCGTTCGCTCCAAGCTGGGCTGTGTGCACGAAC
CCCCCGTTCAGCCCGACCGCTGCGCCTTATCCGGTAACTATCGTCTTGAGTCCAACCCGGTAAGACACGA
CTTATCGCCACTGGCAGCAGCCACTGGTAACAGGATTAGCAGAGCGAGGTATGTAGGCGGTGCTACAGAG
TTCTTGAAGTGGTGGCCTAACTACGGCTACACTAGAAGAACAGTATTTGGTATCTGCGCTCTGCTGAAGC
CAGTTACCTTCGGAAAAAGAGTTGGTAGCTCTTGATCCGGCAAACAAACCACCGCTGGTAGCGGTGGTTT
TTTTGTTTGCAAGCAGCAGATTACGCGCAGAAAAAAAGGATCTCAAGAAGATCCTTTGATCTTTTCTACG
GGGTCTGACGCTCAGTGGAACGAAAACTCACGTTAAGGGATTTTGGTCATGAGATTATCAAAAAGGATCT
TCACCTAGATCCTTTTAAATTAAAAATGAAGTTTTAAATCAATCTAAAGTATATATGAGTAAACTTGGTC
TGACAGTTACCAATGCTTAATCAGTGAGGCACCTATCTCAGCGATCTGTCTATTTCGTTCATCCATAGTT
GCCTGACTCCCCGTCGTGTAGATAACTACGATACGGGAGGGCTTACCATCTGGCCCCAGTGCTGCAATGA
TACCGCGAGACCCACGCTCACCGGCTCCAGATTTATCAGCAATAAACCAGCCAGCCGGAAGGGCCGAGCG
CAGAAGTGGTCCTGCAACTTTATCCGCCTCCATCCAGTCTATTAATTGTTGCCGGGAAGCTAGAGTAAGT
AGTTCGCCAGTTAATAGTTTGCGCAACGTTGTTGCCATTGCTACAGGCATCGTGGTGTCACGCTCGTCGT
TTGGTATGGCTTCATTCAGCTCCGGTTCCCAACGATCAAGGCGAGTTACATGATCCCCCATGTTGTGCAA
AAAAGCGGTTAGCTCCTTCGGTCCTCCGATCGTTGTCAGAAGTAAGTTGGCCGCAGTGTTATCACTCATG
GTTATGGCAGCACTGCATAATTCTCTTACTGTCATGCCATCCGTAAGATGCTTTTCTGTGACTGGTGAGT
ACTCAACCAAGTCATTCTGAGAATAGTGTATGCGGCGACCGAGTTGCTCTTGCCCGGCGTCAATACGGGA
TAATACCGCGCCACATAGCAGAACTTTAAAAGTGCTCATCATTGGAAAACGTTCTTCGGGGCGAAAACTC
TCAAGGATCTTACCGCTGTTGAGATCCAGTTCGATGTAACCCACTCGTGCACCCAACTGATCTTCAGCAT
CTTTTACTTTCACCAGCGTTTCTGGGTGAGCAAAAACAGGAAGGCAAAATGCCGCAAAAAAGGGAATAAG
GGCGACACGGAAATGTTGAATACTCATACTCTTCCTTTTTCAATATTATTGAAGCATTTATCAGGGTTAT
TGTCTCATGAGCGGATACATATTTGAATGTATTTAGAAAAATAAACAAATAGGGGTTCCGCGCACATTTC
CCCGAAAAGTGCCACCTGAC
Features (pLannotate 1.2.2; 22 found; start..end, strand, type, name):
     30..82      -  misc_feature   bom (fragment): basis of mobility region from pBR322
    237..616     +  enhancer       CMV enhancer: human cytomegalovirus immediate early enhancer
    617..816     +  promoter       CMV promoter: human cytomegalovirus (CMV) immediate early promoter
    834..1014    +  LTR            5' LTR (truncated): truncated 5' long terminal repeat (LTR) from HIV-1
   1061..1186    +  misc_feature   HIV-1 Ψ: packaging signal of human immunodeficiency virus type 1
   1170..1508    +  CDS            HIV-1 gag (fragment): gag protein from human immunodeficiency virus 1; gag
   1685..1918    +  misc_feature   RRE: The Rev response element (RRE) of HIV-1 allows for Rev-dependent mRNA export from the nucleus to the cytoplasm.
   2295..2395    +  CDS            Rev (fragment): human immunodeficiency virus 1 (HIV-1) Rev protein; rev; enhances nuclear export of unspliced and incompletely spliced viral mRNAs
   2445..2562    +  misc_feature   cPPT/CTS: central polypurine tract and central termination sequence of HIV-1
   2668..2685    -  promoter       PGK promoter (fragment): mouse phosphoglycerate kinase 1 promoter
   2691..2709    -  promoter       PGK promoter (fragment): mouse phosphoglycerate kinase 1 promoter
   2715..2740    -  promoter       PGK promoter (fragment): mouse phosphoglycerate kinase 1 promoter
   2782..3501    +  CDS            EGFP: the original enhanced GFP (Yang et al., 1996) mammalian codon-optimized
   3540..4032    +  promoter       PGK promoter: mouse phosphoglycerate kinase 1 promoter
   4086..5116    +  CDS            Cre (fragment): site-specific recombinase Cre is a site-specific recombinase from bacteriophage P1. Recombination occurs at loxP sequences.
   5169..5757    +  misc_feature   WPRE: woodchuck hepatitis virus posttranscriptional regulatory element
   5758..5777    +  misc_feature   MCS (fragment): pBluescript multiple cloning site
   5779..6279    +  CDS            nef (fragment): NEF_HV1LA - Experimental evidence at protein level: Swiss-Prot protein existence level 1. Extracellular Nef protein targets CD4(+) T-lymphocytes for apoptosis by interacting with CXCR4 surface receptors. From Human immunodeficiency virus type 1 group M subtype B (isolate Lai) (HIV-1).
   6286..6466    +  LTR            5' LTR (truncated): truncated 5' long terminal repeat (LTR) from HIV-1
   6528..7116    -  rep_origin     ori: high-copy-number ColE1/pMB1/pBR322/pUC origin of replication
   7287..8147    -  CDS            AmpR: β-lactamase; bla; confers resistance to ampicillin, carbenicillin, and related antibiotics
   8148..8252    -  promoter       AmpR promoter: bla
