[The description below was written by a language model from this plasmid's Addgene catalogue record and pLannotate feature annotations shown in this document.]
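Description:
HRE:GFP-pGK:Cre is an 8,280 bp HIV-1-derived lentiviral transfer plasmid built on the LV 1-5 backbone for mammalian expression. It combines a hypoxia-responsive fluorescent reporter with constitutive Cre recombinase. It is propagated in bacteria through a high-copy ColE1/pUC-type origin and an ampicillin resistance gene (β-lactamase) under its own promoter. The viral genome is transcribed in packaging cells from a CMV enhancer/promoter fused to a truncated 5' LTR, an arrangement that normally makes genomic RNA production independent of Tat. Downstream lie the Ψ packaging signal with a gag fragment, the Rev response element for nuclear export of unspliced genomic RNA, and the cPPT/CTS. A WPRE after the payload enhances transcript expression. It is followed by a region annotated as a nef fragment and a second truncated LTR element that forms the 3' end of the vector genome.

The payload consists of two tandem cassettes in the same orientation. According to the catalogue entry, EGFP is driven by a hypoxia response element (HRE) promoter. The annotation software does not label an HRE as such. It does mark three short, repeated fragments matching PGK promoter sequence just upstream of EGFP, which may correspond to multimerised hypoxia-responsive motifs, although the record does not confirm this. Immediately after EGFP, a full mouse PGK promoter drives Cre, the bacteriophage P1 recombinase that acts on loxP sites.

Transduced cells should therefore express Cre constitutively, allowing recombination of floxed alleles, and GFP fluorescence reports activation of the hypoxia response in those same cells. The record states no more specific application than this.
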