Addgene plasmid #68552: HRE:GFP-pGK:Cre
Purpose: Lentivirus expressing hypoxia-responsive GFP reporter and Cre
Depositing lab: Tyler Jacks. Depositing organization: Massachusetts Institute of Technology.
Backbone
  Vector backbone: LV 1-5
  Backbone size w/o insert (bp): 5818
  Total vector size (bp): 8280
  Vector type: Mammalian Expression, Lentiviral
Growth in bacteria
  Bacterial resistance: Ampicillin, 100 μg/mL
  Growth temperature: 30°C
  Growth strain: Stbl3
  Copy number: Unknown
Gene/Insert 1
  Gene/Insert name: Green Fluorescent Protein (alt name: GFP)
  Insert size (bp): 723
  Promoter: HRE
  Cloning method: Gibson Cloning
  Sequencing primers: 5′ GATCAGTGTGAGGGAGTGTAAAGCTGGTTT; 3′ AGGCCTCGGGATTCCTAGGAACAGCGGTTT
Gene/Insert 2
  Gene/Insert name: Cre
  Insert size (bp): 1053
  Promoter: pGK
  Cloning method: Gibson Cloning
  Sequencing primers: 5′ AAACCGCTGTTCCTAGGAATCCCGAGGCCT; 3′ AGAGTAATTCAACCCCAAACAACAACGTTT
Terms and licenses: Academic/Nonprofit Terms; Industry Terms: Not Available to Industry
How to cite: HRE:GFP-pGK:Cre was a gift from Tyler Jacks (Addgene plasmid # 68552 ; http://n2t.net/addgene:68552 ; RRID:Addgene_68552)
