>Addgene plasmid #68552 | HRE:GFP-pGK:Cre | addgene partial sequence | sequence record 123197 | Futet-R 5'-CAAAGGCATTAAAGCAGCGT-3'
ACATAGTTAAGAATACCAGTCAATCTTTCACAAATTTTGTAATCCAGAGGTTGATTATCGGGCGCGCCGC
GGTCTAGAAGAGTAATTCAACCCCAAACAACAACGTTTCTAATCGCCATCTTCCAGCAGGCGCACCATTG
CCCCTGTTTCACTATCCAGGTTACGGATATAGTTCATGACAATATTTACATTGGTCCAGCCACCAGCTTG
CATGATCTCCGGTATTGAAACTCCAGCGCGGGCCATATCTCGCGCGGCTCCGACACGGGCACTGTGTCCA
GACCAGGCCAGGTATCTCTGACCAGAGTCATCCTTAGCGCCGTAAATCAATCGATGAGTTGCTTCAAAAA
TCCCTTCCAGGGCGCGAGTTGATAGCTGGCTGGTGGCAGATGGCGCGGCAACACCATTTTTTCTGACCCG
GCAAAACAGGTAGTTATTCGGATCATCAGCTACACCAGAGACGGAAATCCATCGCTCGACCAGTTTAGTT
ACCCCCAGGCTAAGTGCCTTCTCTACACCTGCGGTGCTAACCAGCGTTTTCGTTCTGCCAATATGGATTA
ACATTCTCCCACCGTCAGTACGTGAGATATCTTTAACCCTGATCCTGGCAATTTCGGCTATACGTAACAG
GGTGTTATAAGCAATCCCCAGAAATGCCAGATTACGTATATCCTGGCAGCGATCGCTATTTTCCATGAGT
GAACGAACCTGGTCGAAATCAGTGCGTTCGAACGCTAGAGCCTGTTTTGCACGTTCACCGGCATCAACGT
TTTCTTTTCGGATCCGCCGCATAACCAGTGAAACAGCATTGCTGTCACTTGGTCGTGGCAGCCCGGACCG
ACGATGAAGCATGTTTAGCTGGCCCAAATGTTGCTGGATAGTTTTTACTGCCAGACCGCGCGCCTGA
