>Addgene plasmid #68552 | HRE:GFP-pGK:Cre | addgene partial sequence | sequence record 123200 | CMV-d2eGFP-F 5'-TATATCATGGCCGACAAGC-3'
AACTTCAAGATCCGCCACAACATCGAGGACGGCAGCGTGCAGCTCGCCGACCACTACCAGCAGAACACCC
CCATCGGCGACGGCCCCGTGCTGCTGCCCGACAACCACTACCTGAGCACCCAGTCCGCCCTGAGCAAAGA
CCCCAACGAGAAGCGCGATCACATGGTCCTGCTGGAGTTCGTGACCGCCGCCGGGATCACTCTCGGCATG
GACGAGCTGTACAAGTAAAAACCGCTGTTCCTAGGAATCCCGAGGCCTATTCTACCGGGTAGGGGAGGCG
CTTTTCCCAAGGCAGTCTGGAGCATGCGCTTTAGCAGCCCCGCTGGGCACTTGGCGCTACACAAGTGGCC
TCTGGCCTCGCACACATTCCACATCCACCGGTAGGCGCCAACCGGCTCCGTTCTTTGGTGGCCCCTTCGC
GCCACCTTCTACTCCTCCCCTAGTCAGGAAGTTCCCCCCCGCCCCGCAGCTCGCGTCGTGCAGGACGTGA
CAAATGGAAGTAGCACGTCTCACTAGTCTCGTGCAGATGGACAGCACCGCTGAGCAATGGAAGCGGGTAG
GCCTTTGGGGCAGCGGCCAATAGCAGCTTTGCTCCTTCGCTTTCTGGGCTCAGAGGCTGGGAAGGGGTGG
GTCCGGGGGCGGGCTCAGGGGCGGGCTCAGGGGCGGGGCGGGCGCCCGAAGGTCCTCCGGAGGCCCGGCA
TTCTGCACGCTTCAAAAGCGCACGTCTGCCGCGCTGTTCTCCTCTTCCTCATCTCCGGGAGACCCGACAT
TAGCGCTACAGCTTAAGCGGACCATGCCCAAGAAGAAGAGGAAGGTGTCCAATTTACTGACCGTACACCA
AAATTTGCCTGCATTACCGGTCGATGCAACGAGTGATGAGGTTCGCAAGAACCTGATGGACATGTTCAGG
GATCGCCAGGCGTTTTCTGAGCATACCTGGAAAATGCTTCTGTCCGTTTGCCGGTCGTGGGCGGCATGGT
GCAAGTTGAATAACCGGAAATGGTTTCCCGCA
