>Addgene plasmid #68552 | HRE:GFP-pGK:Cre | addgene partial sequence | sequence record 123327 | Top_Fop 5'-TCACCATTATCGTTTCAGAC-3'
GACAGGCCCGAAGGAATAGAAGAAGAAGGTGGAGAGAGAGACAGAGACAGATCCATTCGATTAGTGAACG
GATCGGCACTGCGTGCGCCAATTCTGCAGACAAATGGCAGTATTCATCCACAATTTTAAAAGAAAAGGGG
GGATTGGGGGGTACAGTGCAGGGGAAAGAATAGTAGACATAATAGCAACAGACATACAAACTAAAGAATT
ACAAAAACAAATTACAAAAATTCAAAATTTTCGGGTTTATTACAGGGACAGCAGAGATCCAGTTTGGTTA
GTACCGGGCCCGGGTCGACTAGTGATCAGTGTGAGGGAGTGTAAAGCTGGTTTAGGTACCGAGCTCTGTC
ACGTCCTGCACGACTCTAGTTGTCACGTCCTGCACGACTCTAGTTGTCACGTCCTGCACGACGCTAGCTC
GAGATCCCTAACTCGAACGCTAGCTGTGCGATCGTTTACCATGGTGAGCAAGGGCGAGGAGCTGTTCACC
GGGGTGGTGCCCATCCTGGTCGAGCTGGACGGCGACGTAAACGGCCACAAGTTCAGCGTGTCTGGCGAGG
GCGAGGGCGATGCCACCTACGGCAAGCTGACCCTGAAGTTCATCTGCACCACCGGCAAGCTGCCCGTGCC
CTGGCCCACCCTCGTGACCACCCTGACCTACGGCGTGCAGTGCTTCAGCCGCTACCCCGACCACATGAAG
CAGCACGACTTCTTCAAGTCCGCCATGCCCGAAGGCTACGTCCAGGAGCGCACCATCTTCTTCAAGGACG
ACGGCAACTACAAGACCCGCGCCGAGGTGAAGTTCGAGGGCGACACCCTGGTGAACCGCATCGAGCTGAA
GGGCATCGACTTCAAGGA
